>Addgene plasmid #18680 | cytoplasmic EKAR (EGFP-mRFP) | addgene full sequence | sequence record 204721 | Addgene Assembled Sequence
TCAATATTGGCCATTAGCCATATTATTCATTGGTTATATAGCATAAATCAATATTGGCTATTGGCCATTG
CATACGTTGTATCTATATCATAATATGTACATTTATATTGGCTCATGTCCAATATGACCGCCATGTTGGC
ATTGATTATTGACTAGTTATTAATAGTAATCAATTACGGGGTCATTAGTTCATAGCCCATATATGGAGTT
CCGCGTTACATAACTTACGGTAAATGGCCCGCCTGGCTGACCGCCCAACGACCCCCGCCCATTGACGTCA
ATAATGACGTATGTTCCCATAGTAACGCCAATAGGGACTTTCCATTGACGTCAATGGGTGGAGTATTTAC
GGTAAACTGCCCACTTGGCAGTACATCAAGTGTATCATATGCCAAGTCCGCCCCCTATTGACGTCAATGA
CGGTAAATGGCCCGCCTGGCATTATGCCCAGTACATGACCTTACGGGACTTTCCTACTTGGCAGTACATC
TACGTATTAGTCATCGCTATTACCATGGTGATGCGGTTTTGGCAGTACACCAATGGGCGTGGATAGCGGT
TTGACTCACGGGGATTTCCAAGTCTCCACCCCATTGACGTCAATGGGAGTTTGTTTTGGCACCAAAATCA
ACGGGACTTTCCAAAATGTCGTAATAACCCCGCCCCGTTGACGCAAATGGGCGGTAGGCGTGTACGGTGG
GAGGTCTATATAAGCAGAGCTCGTTTAGTGAACCGTCAGATCACTAGAAGCTTTATTGCGGTAGTTTATC
ACAGTTAAATTGCTAACGCAGTCAGTGCTTCTGACACAACAGTCTCGAACTTAAGCTGCAGAAGTTGGTC
GTGAGGCACTGGGCAGGTAAGTATCAAGGTTACAAGACAGGTTTAAGGAGACCAATAGAAACTGGGCTTG
TCGAGACAGAGAAGACTCTTGCGTTTCTGATAGGCACCTATTGGTCTTACTGACATCCACTTTGCCTTTC
TCTCCACAGGTGTCCACTCCCAGTTCAATTACAGCTCTTAAGGCTAGAGTACTTAATACGACTCACTATA
GGCTAGCATGGCCTCCTCCGAGGACGTCATCAAGGAGTTCATGCGCTTCAAGGTGCGCATGGAGGGCTCC
GTGAACGGCCACGAGTTCGAGATCGAGGGCGAGGGCGAGGGCCGCCCCTACGAGGGCACCCAGACCGCCA
AGCTGAAGGTGACCAAGGGCGGCCCCCTGCCCTTCGCCTGGGACATCCTGTCCCCTCAGTTCCAGTACGG
CTCCAAGGCCTACGTGAAGCACCCCGCCGACATCCCCGACTACTTGAAGCTGTCCTTCCCCGAGGGCTTC
AAGTGGGAGCGCGTGATGAACTTCGAGGACGGCGGCGTGGTGACCGTGACCCAGGACTCCTCCCTGCAGG
ACGGCGAGTTCATCTACAAGGTGAAGCTGCGCGGCACCAACTTCCCCTCCGACGGCCCCGTAATGCAGAA
GAAGACCATGGGCTGGGAGGCCTCCACCGAGCGGATGTACCCCGAGGACGGCGCCCTGAAGGGCGAGATC
AAGATGAGGCTGAAGCTGAAGGACGGCGGCCACTACGACGCCGAGGTCAAGACCACCTACATGGCCAAGA
AGCCCGTGCAGCTGCCCGGCGCCTACAAGACCGACATCAAGCTGGACATCACCTCCCACAACGAGGACTA
CACCATCGTGGAACAGTACGAGCGCGCCGAGGGCCGCCACTCCACCGGCGCCGAGCTCAAGCTTATGGCG
GACGAGGAGAAGCTGCCGCCCGGCTGGGAGAAGCGCATGAGCCGCAGCTCAGGCCGAGTGTACTACTTCA
ACCACATCACTAACGCCAGCCAGTGGGAGCGGCCCAGCGGCAACAGCAGCAGTGGTGGCAAAAACGGGCA
GGGGGAGCCTGCCAGGAAGCTTCGAATTCTGCAGTCGACTAGGGAGCAAGGGCTTGTGTCTAGAGGCGGA
GGTGGTGGAGGAGGTGGAGGTGGTGGAGGTGGAGGTGGAGGTGGTGGCGGTGGTGGAGGAGGAGGAGCTA
GAGGCGGAGGTGGTGGAGGAGGTGGAGGTGGTGGAGGTGGAGGTGGAGGTGGTGGCGGTGGTGGAGGAGG
AGGAGCTAGCGGCGGAGGTGGTGGAGGAGGTGGAGGTGGTGGAGGTGGAGGTGGAGGTGGTGGCGGTGGT
GGAGGAGGAGGAATGGCTGACCAACTGACTGAAGAGTGGTCGACGGTACCGCGGACCGGTCCTGACGTAC
CACGTACACCAGTAGGAAAGGCAAAGCTGTCATTCCAATTCCCGCGGGCCCGGGATCCCATGGTGAGCAA
GGGCGAGGAGCTGTTCACCGGGGTGGTGCCCATCCTGGTCGAGCTGGACGGCGACGTAAACGGCCACAAG
TTCAGCGTGTCCGGCGAGGGCGAGGGCGATGCCACCTACGGCAAGCTGACCCTGAAGTTCATCTGCACCA
CCGGCAAGCTGCCCGTGCCCTGGCCCACCCTCGTGACCACCCTGACCTACGGCGTGCAGTGCTTCAGCCG
CTACCCCGACCACATGAAGCAGCACGACTTCTTCAAGTCCGCCATGCCCGAAGGCTACGTCCAGGAGCGC
ACCATCTTCTTCAAGGACGACGGCAACTACAAGACCCGCGCCGAGGTGAAGTTCGAGGGCGACACCCTGG
TGAACCGCATCGAGCTGAAGGGCATCGACTTCAAGGAGGACGGCAACATCCTGGGGCACAAGCTGGAGTA
CAACTACAACAGCCACAACGTCTATATCATGGCCGACAAGCAGAAGAACGGCATCAAGGTGAACTTCAAG
ATCCGCCACAACATCGAGGACGGCAGCGTGCAGCTCGCCGACCACTACCAGCAGAACACCCCCATCGGCG
ACGGCCCCGTGCTGCTGCCCGACAACCACTACCTGAGCACCCAGTCCGCCCTGAGCAAAGACCCCAACGA
GAAGCGCGATCACATGGTCCTGCTGGAGTTCGTGACCGCCGCCGGGATCACTCTCGGCATGGACGAGCTG
TACAAGGATGCTCTTCAAAAAAAACTTGAAGAACTTGAACTTGACGAATGAACTAGTATCTGCGGCCGCT
TCGAGCAGACATGATAAGATACATTGATGAGTTTGGACAAACCACAACTAGAATGCAGTGAAAAAAATGC
TTTATTTGTGAAATTTGTGATGCTATTGCTTTATTTGTAACCATTATAAGCTGCAATAAACAAGTTAACA
ACAACAATTGCATTCATTTTATGTTTCAGGTTCAGGGGGAGATGTGGGAGGTTTTTTAAAGCAAGTAAAA
CCTCTACAAATGTGGTAAAATCGATAAGGATCCGGGCTGGCGTAATAGCGAAGAGGCCCGCACCGATCGC
CCTTCCCAACAGTTGCGCAGCCTGAATGGCGAATGG
[124 nt withheld, positions 3397-3520]
C
[91 nt withheld, positions 3522-3612]
A
[49 nt withheld, positions 3614-3662]
CCTTTGACGTTGGAGTCCACGTTCTTT
[37 nt withheld, positions 3690-3726]
ACCCTATCTCGGTCTATTCTTTTGATTTATAAGGGATTTTGCCGATTTCGGCCTATTGGTTAAAAAATGA
GCTGATTTAACAAAAATTTAACGCGAATTTTAACAAAATATTAACGCTTACAATTTCCTGATGCGGTATT
TTCTCCTTACGCATCTGTGCGGTATTTCACACCGCATATGGTGCACTCTCAGTACAATCTGCTCTGATGC
CGCATAGTTAAGCCAGCCCCGACACCCGCCAACACCCGCTGACGCGCCCTGACGGGCTTGTCTGCTCCCG
GCATCCGCTTACAGACAAGCTGTGACCGTCTCCGGGAGCTGCATGTGTCAGAGGTTTTCACCGTCATCAC
CGAAACGCGCGAGACGAAAGGGCCTCGTGATACGCCTATTTTTATAGGTTAATGTCATGATAATAATGGT
TTCTTAGACGTCAGGTGGCACTTTTCGGGGAAATGTGCGCGGAACCCCTATTTGTTTATTTTTCTAAATA
CATTCAAATATGTATCCGCTCATGAGACAATAACCCTGATAAATGCTTCAATAATATTGAAAAAGGAAGA
GTATGAGTATTCAACATTTCCGTGTCGCCCTTATTCCCTTTTTTGCGGCATTTTGCCTTCCTGTTTTTGC
TCACCCAGAAACGCTGGTGAAAGTAAAAGATGCTGAAGATCAGTTGGGTGCACGAGTGGGTTACATCGAA
CTGGATCTCAACAGCGGTAAGATCCTTGAGAGTTTTCGCCCCGAAGAACGTTTTCCAATGATGAGCACTT
TTAAAGTTCTGCTATGTGGCGCGGTATTATCCCGTATTGACGCCGGGCAAGAGCAACTCGGTCGCCGCAT
ACACTATTCTCAGAATGACTTGGTTGAGTACTCACCAGTCACAGAAAAGCATCTTACGGATGGCATGACA
GTAAGAGAATTATGCAGTGCTGCCATAACCATGAGTGATAACACTGCGGCCAACTTACTTCTGACAACGA
TCGGAGGACCGAAGGAGCTAACCGCTTTTTTGCACAACATGGGGGATCATGTAACTCGCCTTGATCGTTG
GGAACCGGAGCTGAATGAAGCCATACCAAACGACGAGCGTGACACCACGATGCCTGTAGCAATGGCAACA
ACGTTGCGCAAACTATTAACTGGCGAACTACTTACTCTAGCTTCCCGGCAACAATTAATAGACTGGATGG
AGGCGGATAAAGTTGCAGGACCACTTCTGCGCTCGGCCCTTCCGGCTGGCTGGTTTATTGCTGATAAATC
TGGAGCCGGTGAGCGTGGGTCTCGCGGTATCATTGCAGCACTGGGGCCAGATGGTAAGCCCTCCCGTATC
GTAGTTATCTACACGACGGGGAGTCAGGCAACTATGGATGAACGAAATAGACAGATCGCTGAGATAGGTG
CCTCACTGATTAAGCATTGGTAACTGTCAGACCAAGTTTACTCATATATACTTTAGATTGATTTAAAACT
TCATTTTTAATTTAAAAGGATCTAGGTGAAGATCCTTTTTGATAATCTCATGACCAAAATCCCTTAACGT
GAGTTTTCGTTCCACTGAGCGTCAGACCCCGTAGAAAAGATCAAAGGATCTTCTTGAGATCCTTTTTTTC
TGCGCGTAATCTGCTGCTTGCAAACAAAAAAACCACCGCTACCAGCGGTGGTTTGTTTGCCGGATCAAGA
GCTACCAACTCTTTTTCCGAAGGTAACTGGCTTCAGCAGAGCGCAGATACCAAATACTGTTCTTCTAGTG
TAGCCGTAGTTAGGCCACCACTTCAAGAACTCTGTAGCACCGCCTACATACCTCGCTCTGCTAATCCTGT
TACCAGTGGCTGCTGCCAGTGGCGATAAGTCGTGTCTTACCGGGTTGGACTCAAGACGATAGTTACCGGA
TAAGGCGCAGCGGTCGGGCTGAACGGGGGGTTCGTGCACACAGCCCAGCTTGGAGCGAACGACCTACACC
GAACTGAGATACCTACAGCGTGAGCTATGAGAAAGCGCCACGCTTCCCGAAGGGAGAAAGGCGGACAGGT
ATCCGGTAAGCGGCAGGGTCGGAACAGGAGAGCGCACGAGGGAGCTTCCAGGGGGAAACGCCTGGTATCT
TTATAGTCCTGTCGGGTTTCGCCACCTCTGACTTGAGCGTCGATTTTTGTGATGCTCGTCAGGGGGGCGG
AGCCTATGGAAAAACGCCAGCAACGCGGCCTTTTTACGGTTCCTGGCCTTTTGCTGGCCTTTTGCTCACA
TGGCTCGACAGATCT
Features (pLannotate 1.2.2; 19 found; start..end, strand, type, name):
    140..517     +  enhancer       CMV enhancer: human cytomegalovirus immediate early enhancer
    519..718     +  promoter       CMV promoter: human cytomegalovirus (CMV) immediate early promoter
    857..989     +  intron         chimeric intron: chimera between introns from human β-globin and immunoglobulin heavy chain genes
   1034..1052    +  promoter       T7 promoter: promoter for bacteriophage T7 RNA polymerase
   1058..1732    +  CDS            mRFP1: mRFP1 is a basic (constitutively fluorescent) red fluorescent protein published in 2002, derived from Discosoma sp.. It is reported to be a somewhat slowly-maturing monomer with low acid sensitivity.
   1745..1906    +  CDS            PIN1 (fragment): PIN1_HUMAN - Experimental evidence at protein level: Swiss-Prot protein existence level 1. Peptidyl-prolyl cis/trans isomerase (PPIase) that binds to and isomerizes specific phosphorylated Ser/Thr-Pro (pSer/Thr-Pro) motifs (PubMed:21497122, PubMed:23623683, PubMed:29686383). By inducing conformational changes in a subset of phosphorylated proteins, acts as a molecular switch in multiple cellular processes (PubMed:21497122, PubMed:22033920, PubMed:23623683). Displays a preference for acidic residues located N-terminally to the proline bond to be isomerized. Regulates mitosis presumably by inter
   1907..1929    +  misc_feature   MCS (fragment): multiple cloning site
   2183..2206    +  CDS            calmodulin (fragment): calcium-binding protein
   2282..2298    +  misc_feature   MCS (fragment): multiple cloning site
   2300..3016    +  CDS            EGFP: EGFP is a basic (constitutively fluorescent) green fluorescent protein published in 1996, derived from Aequorea victoria. It is reported to be a rapidly-maturing weak dimer with moderate acid sensitivity.
   3095..3216    -  polyA_signal   SV40 poly(A) signal: SV40 polyadenylation signal
   3239..3307    -  CDS            large T antigen (fragment): large T antigen from SV40 (simian virus 40)
   3326..3393    +  CDS            lacZα (fragment): LacZα fragment of β-galactosidase; lacZ fragment
   3397..3825    +  rep_origin     f1 ori (sequence partly withheld): f1 bacteriophage origin of replication; arrow indicates direction of (+) strand synthesis
   3853..3952    -  misc_feature   bom (fragment): basis of mobility region from pBR322
   4054..4089    -  CDS            rop (fragment): Rop protein, which maintains plasmids at low copy number; rop
   4184..4288    +  promoter       AmpR promoter: bla
   4289..5149    +  CDS            AmpR: β-lactamase; bla; confers resistance to ampicillin, carbenicillin, and related antibiotics
   5320..5908    +  rep_origin     ori: high-copy-number ColE1/pMB1/pBR322/pUC origin of replication
