[The description below was written by a language model from this plasmid's Addgene catalogue record and pLannotate feature annotations shown in this document.]
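Description:
Cytoplasmic EKAR (EGFP-mRFP) is a mammalian expression plasmid built on the pCI backbone that encodes a genetically encoded fluorescent reporter of ERK (extracellular signal-regulated kinase) activity. It is maintained in E. coli through a high-copy ColE1/pUC-type origin and selected with ampicillin via the β-lactamase gene. An f1 origin is also present, along with short annotated fragments of bom, rop, lacZα and SV40 large T antigen that are backbone remnants rather than functional elements.

Expression is driven by the human CMV immediate-early enhancer and promoter, followed by the pCI chimeric β-globin/immunoglobulin intron, which generally improves transcript processing. An SV40 polyadenylation signal lies downstream of the coding region, although it is annotated on the opposite strand. A T7 promoter sits just upstream of the coding region. The open reading frame is a single fusion in which two fluorescent proteins flank a sensor module. The annotated module includes a fragment of human PIN1, which binds phosphorylated Ser/Thr-Pro motifs. The catalogue notes that portions also came from a Cdc25C plasmid and a glycine linker plasmid, though these are not annotated separately. The short "calmodulin" hit in the linker region is probably an annotation artefact.

In sensors of this design, phosphorylation of a substrate peptide promotes its binding to the phospho-binding domain, changing FRET between the EGFP donor and mRFP acceptor. The catalogue lists EGFP as N-terminal and mRFP as C-terminal, but the feature table for the assembled sequence places mRFP1 first and EGFP last. The element responsible for cytoplasmic localisation is not identified in the record. The construct is used to image ERK signalling in living cells.
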