Addgene plasmid #18680: cytoplasmic EKAR (EGFP-mRFP)
Depositing lab: Karel Svoboda. Depositing organization: HHMI, Janelia Research Campus. Publication: A genetically encoded fluorescent sensor of ERK activity. Harvey CD, Ehrhardt AG, Cellurale C, Zhong H, Yasuda R, Davis RJ, Svoboda K.. PNAS 2008 Dec 9;105(49):19264-9 10.1073/pnas.0804598105 PubMed 19033456.
Backbone
  Vector backbone: pCI
  Backbone manufacturer: Promega
  Backbone size w/o insert (bp): 4000
  Vector type: Mammalian Expression
Growth in bacteria
  Bacterial resistance: Ampicillin, 100 μg/mL
  Growth temperature: 37°C
  Growth strain: DH5alpha
  Copy number: High Copy
Gene/Insert
  Gene/Insert name: ERK Activity Reporter (alt name: EKAR)
  Insert size (bp): 550
  Tag / fusion protein: EGFP (N terminal on insert); mRFP (C terminal on insert)
  Cloning method: Restriction Enzyme
  Sequencing primers: 5′ CMV Forward
Resource information
  A portion of this plasmid was derived from a plasmid made by: David Yue (Glycine linker) David Litchfield (Pin1) Deborah Morrison (Cdc25C)
Terms and licenses: Academic/Nonprofit Terms; Industry Terms: Not Available to Industry
How to cite: cytoplasmic EKAR (EGFP-mRFP) was a gift from Karel Svoboda (Addgene plasmid # 18680 ; http://n2t.net/addgene:18680 ; RRID:Addgene_18680)
