>Addgene plasmid #18680 | cytoplasmic EKAR (EGFP-mRFP) | addgene partial sequence | sequence record 55202 | dsRed1_C
GTACGAGCGCGCCGAGGGCCGCCACTCCACCGGCGCCGAGCTCAAGCTTATGGCGGACGAGGAGAAGCTG
CCGCCCGGCTGGGAGAAGCGCATGAGCCGCAGCTCAGGCCGAGTGTACTACTTCAACCACATCACTAACG
CCAGCCAGTGGGAGCGGCCCAGCGGCAACAGCAGCAGTGGTGGCAAAAACGGGCAGGGGGAGCCTGCCAG
GAAGCTTCGAATTCTGCAGTCGACTAGGGAGCAAGGGCTTGTGTCTAGAGGCGGAGGTGGTGGAGGAGGT
GGAGGTGGTGGAGGTGGAGGTGGAGGTGGTGGCGGTGGTGGAGGAGGAGGAGCTAGAGGCGGAGGTGGTG
GAGGAGGTGGAGGTGGTGGAGGTGGAGGTGGAGGTGGTGGCGGTGGTGGAGGAGGAGGAGCTAGCGGCGG
AGGTGGTGGAGGAGGTGGAGGTGGTGGAGGTGGAGGTGGAGGTGGTGGCGGTGGTGGAGGAGGAGGAATG
GCTGACCAACTGACTGAAGAGTGGTCGACGGTACCGCGGACCGGTCCTGACGTACCACGTACACCAGTAG
GAAAGGCAAAGCTGTCATTCCAATTCCCGCGGGCCCGGGATCCCATGGTGAGCAAGGGCGAGGAGCTGTT
CACCGGGGTGGTGCCCATCCTGGTCGAGCTGGACGGCGACGTAAACGGCCACAAGTTCAGCGTGTCCGGC
GAGGGCGAGGGCGATGCCACCTACGGCAAGCTGACCCTGAAGTTCATCTGCACCACCGGCAAGCTGCCCG
TGCCCTGGCCCACCCTCGTGACCACCCTGACCTACGGCGTGCAGTGCTTCAGCCGCTACCCCGACCACAT
GAAGC
