>Addgene plasmid #18680 | cytoplasmic EKAR (EGFP-mRFP) | addgene partial sequence | sequence record 55204 | EBV_rev
GCGGCCGCAGATACTAGTTCATTCGTCAAGTTCAAGTTCTTCAAGTTTTTTTTGAAGAGCATCCTTGTAC
AGCTCGTCCATGCCGAGAGTGATCCCGGCGGCGGTCACGAACTCCAGCAGGACCATGTGATCGCGCTTCT
CGTTGGGGTCTTTGCTCAGGGCGGACTGGGTGCTCAGGTAGTGGTTGTCGGGCAGCAGCACGGGGCCGTC
GCCGATGGGGGTGTTCTGCTGGTAGTGGTCGGCGAGCTGCACGCTGCCGTCCTCGATGTTGTGGCGGATC
TTGAAGTTCACCTTGATGCCGTTCTTCTGCTTGTCGGCCATGATATAGACGTTGTGGCTGTTGTAGTTGT
ACTCCAGCTTGTGCCCCAGGATGTTGCCGTCCTCCTTGAAGTCGATGCCCTTCAGCTCGATGCGGTTCAC
CAGGGTGTCGCCCTCGAACTTCACCTCGGCGCGGGTCTTGTAGTTGCCGTCGTCCTTGAAGAAGATGGTG
CGCTCCTGGACGTAGCCTTCGGGCATGGCGGACTTGAAGAAGTCGTGCTGCTTCATGTGGTCGGGGTAGC
GGCTGAAGCACTGCACGCCGTAGGTCAGGGTGGTCACGAGGGTGGGCCAGGGCACGGGCAGCTTGCCGGT
GGTGCAGATGAACTTCAGGGTCAGCTTGCCGTAGGTGGCATCGCCCTCGCCCTCGCCGGACACGCTGAAC
TTGTGGCCGTTTACGTCGCCGTCCAGCTCGACCAGGATGGGCACCACCCCGGTGAACAGCTCCTCGCCCT
TGCTCACCATGGGATCCCGGGCCCGCGGGAATTGGAATGACAGCTTTGCCTTTCCTACTGGTGTACGTGG
TACGTCAGGACCGGTCCGCGGTACCGTCGACCACTCTTCAGTCAGTTGGTCAGCCATTCTCT
