>Addgene plasmid #18680 | cytoplasmic EKAR (EGFP-mRFP) | addgene partial sequence | sequence record 55680 | CMV-F 5'-CGCAAATGGGCGGTAGGCGTG-3'
TTAGTGAACCGTCAGATCACTAGAAGCTTTATTGCGGTAGTTTATCACAGTTAAATTGCTAACGCAGTCA
GTGCTTCTGACACAACAGTCTCGAACTTAAGCTGCAGAAGTTGGTCGTGAGGCACTGGGCAGGTAAGTAT
CAAGGTTACAAGACAGGTTTAAGGAGACCAATAGAAACTGGGCTTGTCGAGACAGAGAAGACTCTTGCGT
TTCTGATAGGCACCTATTGGTCTTACTGACATCCACTTTGCCTTTCTCTCCACAGGTGTCCACTCCCAGT
TCAATTACAGCTCTTAAGGCTAGAGTACTTAATACGACTCACTATAGGCTAGCATGGCCTCCTCCGAGGA
CGTCATCAAGGAGTTCATGCGCTTCAAGGTGCGCATGGAGGGCTCCGTGAACGGCCACGAGTTCGAGATC
GAGGGCGAGGGCGAGGGCCGCCCCTACGAGGGCACCCAGACCGCCAAGCTGAAGGTGACCAAGGGCGGCC
CCCTGCCCTTCGCCTGGGACATCCTGTCCCCTCAGTTCCAGTACGGCTCCAAGGCCTACGTGAAGCACCC
CGCCGACATCCCCGACTACTTGAAGCTGTCCTTCCCCGAGGGCTTCAAGTGGGAGCGCGTGATGAACTTC
GAGGACGGCGGCGTGGTGACCGTGACCCAGGACTCCTCCCTGCAGGACGGCGAGTTCATCTACAAGGTGA
AGCTGCGCGGCA
